Addgene plasmid #71726: Gal4-VP16-HSF1 WT
Purpose: plasmid expressing fusion construct of Gal4 BDB VP16 AD and HSF1 WT RD
Depositing lab: Lea Sistonen. Depositing organization: Abo Akademi University. Publication: Uncoupling Stress-Inducible Phosphorylation of Heat Shock Factor 1 from Its Activation. Budzynski MA, Puustinen MC, Joutsen J, Sistonen L. Mol Cell Biol. 2015 Jul;35(14):2530-40. doi: 10.1128/MCB.00816-14. Epub 2015 May 11. PubMed 25963659.
Backbone
  Vector backbone: pECE
  Backbone size w/o insert (bp): 2924
  Vector type: Mammalian Expression
Growth in bacteria
  Bacterial resistance: Ampicillin, 100 μg/mL
  Growth temperature: 37°C
  Growth strain: DH5alpha
  Copy number: High Copy
Gene/Insert
  Gene/Insert name: Gal4 DBD HSF1 VP16 AD (alt name: fusion protein consisting of Gal4 DBD HSF1 Regulatory Domain and VP16 activator domain)
  Species: H. sapiens (human), S. cerevisiae (budding yeast); Herpes Simplex Virus protein VP16
  Entrez Gene: HSF1 (a.k.a. HSTF1)
Terms and licenses: Academic/Nonprofit Terms; Industry Terms: Not Available to Industry
How to cite: Gal4-VP16-HSF1 WT was a gift from Lea Sistonen (Addgene plasmid # 71726 ; http://n2t.net/addgene:71726 ; RRID:Addgene_71726)
