[The description below was written by a language model from this plasmid's Addgene catalogue record and pLannotate feature annotations shown in this document.]
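Description:
Gal4-VP16-HSF1 WT is a mammalian expression plasmid built on the pECE backbone, about 4.6 kb in the assembled sequence. It is maintained in E. coli as a high-copy plasmid through a ColE1/pUC-type origin and selected with ampicillin via the β-lactamase gene and its native promoter. Remnants of pBR322 ancestry, a tetracycline-resistance fragment and a partial bom site, are also annotated but are not functional markers. No mammalian selection marker appears in the feature table, which suits the plasmid to transient transfection.

The payload is a chimeric transcription factor driven by the SV40 enhancer/early promoter. According to the feature table, the parts are arranged in the order yeast GAL4 DNA-binding domain, a fragment of human HSF1, then the herpes simplex virus VP16 activation domain. The plasmid name lists VP16 before HSF1, but the annotation places the HSF1 segment in the middle. The record identifies this fragment as the wild-type HSF1 regulatory domain. An HSV TK polyadenylation signal lies downstream of the fusion, followed by a small bGH poly(A) fragment, a short SV40 large T fragment and the SV40 poly(A) signal.

In this design the GAL4 domain tethers the protein to GAL4 binding (UAS) sites on a co-transfected reporter, and VP16 supplies strong constitutive activation. The output therefore reflects how the inserted HSF1 regulatory domain modulates a heterologous activator. The associated publication concerns the relationship between stress-inducible phosphorylation of HSF1 and its activation. The "WT" label suggests this construct is the wild-type reference for mutant versions of the regulatory domain, though the record does not describe those variants or the reporter used.
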