Features (pLannotate 1.2.2; 13 found; start..end, strand, type, name):
      7..92      +  CDS            large T antigen (fragment): large T antigen from SV40 (simian virus 40)
    115..249     +  polyA_signal   SV40 poly(A) signal: SV40 polyadenylation signal
    244..522     +  CDS            TcR (fragment): tetracycline efflux protein; tet; confers resistance to tetracycline
    522..571     +  misc_feature   bom (fragment): basis of mobility region from pBR322
    757..1345    -  rep_origin     ori: high-copy-number ColE1/pMB1/pBR322/pUC origin of replication
   1517..2377    -  CDS            AmpR: β-lactamase; bla; confers resistance to ampicillin, carbenicillin, and related antibiotics
   2378..2482    -  promoter       AmpR promoter: bla
   2512..2853    +  promoter       SV40 promoter: SV40 enhancer and early promoter
   2885..3325    +  CDS            GAL4 DNA binding domain: DNA binding domain of the GAL4 transcriptional activator; Saccharomyces cerevisiae GAL4 (truncated)
   3335..3817    +  CDS            HSF1 (fragment): HSF1_HUMAN - Also known as HSTF1. Experimental evidence at protein level: Swiss-Prot protein existence level 1. (Microbial infection) Plays a role in latent human immunodeficiency virus (HIV-1) transcriptional reactivation. Binds to the HIV-1 long terminal repeat promoter (LTR) to reactivate viral transcription by recruiting cellular transcriptional elongation factors, such as CDK9, CCNT1 and EP300. From Homo sapiens (Human).
   3833..4066    +  CDS            VP16 AD: transcriptional activation domain of herpes simplex virus protein VP16 (Triezenberg et al., 1988; Cousens et al., 1989); UL48
   4262..4310    +  polyA_signal   HSV TK poly(A) signal: herpes simplex virus thymidine kinase polyadenylation signal (Cole and Stacy, 1985)
   4401..4417    -  polyA_signal   bGH poly(A) signal (fragment): bovine growth hormone polyadenylation signal
>Addgene plasmid #71726 | Gal4-VP16-HSF1 WT | addgene full sequence | sequence record 141412 | Addgene assembled full plasmid sequence
TAAGTAATGATCATAATCAGCCATATCACATCTGTAGAGGTTTTACTTGCTTTAAAAAACCTCCCACACC
TCCCCCTGAACCTGAAACATAAAATGAATGCAATTGTTGTTGTTAACTTGTTTATTGCAGCTTATAATGG
TTACAAATAAAGCAATAGCATCACAAATTTCACAAATAAAGCATTTTTTTCACTGCATTCTAGTTGTGGT
TTGTCCAAACTCATCAATGTATCTTATCATGTCTGGATCCTCTACGCCGGACGCATCGTGGCCGGCATCA
CCGGCGCCACAGGTGCGGTTGCTGGCGCCTATATCGCCGACATCACCGATGGGGAAGATCGGGCTCGCCA
CTTCGGGCTCATGAGCGCTTGTTTCGGCGTGGGTATGGTGGCAGGCCCCGTGGCCGGGGGACTGTTGGGC
GCCATCTCCTTGCATGCACCATTCCTTGCGGCGGCGGTGCTCAACGGCCTCAACCTACTACTGGGCTGCT
TCCTAATGCAGGAGTCGCATAAGGGAGAGCGTGCGGTGTGAAATACCGCACAGATGCGTAAGGAGAAAAT
ACCGCATCAGGCGCTCTTCCGCTTCCTCGCTCACTGACTCGCTGCGCTCGGTCGTTCGGCTGCGGCGAGC
GGTATCAGCTCACTCAAAGGCGGTAATACGGTTATCCACAGAATCAGGGGATAACGCAGGAAAGAACATG
TGAGCAAAAGGCCAGCAAAAGGCCAGGAACCGTAAAAAGGCCGCGTTGCTGGCGTTTTTCCATAGGCTCC
GCCCCCCTGACGAGCATCACAAAAATCGACGCTCAAGTCAGAGGTGGCGAAACCCGACAGGACTATAAAG
ATACCAGGCGTTTCCCCCTGGAAGCTCCCTCGTGCGCTCTCCTGTTCCGACCCTGCCGCTTACCGGATAC
CTGTCCGCCTTTCTCCCTTCGGGAAGCGTGGCGCTTTCTCAATGCTCACGCTGTAGGTATCTCAGTTCGG
TGTAGGTCGTTCGCTCCAAGCTGGGCTGTGTGCACGAACCCCCCGTTCAGCCCGACCGCTGCGCCTTATC
CGGTAACTATCGTCTTGAGTCCAACCCGGTAAGACACGACTTATCGCCACTGGCAGCAGCCACTGGTAAC
AGGATTAGCAGAGCGAGGTATGTAGGCGGTGCTACAGAGTTCTTGAAGTGGTGGCCTAACTACGGCTACA
CTAGAAGGACAGTATTTGGTATCTGCGCTCTGCTGAAGCCAGTTACCTTCGGAAAAAGAGTTGGTAGCTC
TTGATCCGGCAAACAAACCACCGCTGGTAGCGGTGGTTTTTTTGTTTGCAAGCAGCAGATTACGCGCAGA
AAAAAAGGATCTCAAGAAGATCCTTTGATCTTTTCTACGGGGTCTGACGCTCAGTGGAACGAAAACTCAC
GTTAAGGGATTTTGGTCATGAGATTATCAAAAAGGATCTTCACCTAGATCCTTTTAAATTAAAAATGAAG
TTTTAAATCAATCTAAAAGTATATATGAGTAAACTTGGTCTGACAGTTACCAATGCTTAATCAGTGAGGC
ACCTATCTCAGCGATCTGTCTATTTCGTTCATCCATAGTTGCCTGACTCCCCGTCGTGTAGATAACTACG
ATACGGGAGGGCTTACCATCTGGCCCCAGTGCTGCAATGATACCGCGAGACCCACGCTCACCGGCTCCAG
ATTTATCAGCAATAAACCAGCCAGCCGGAAGGGCCGAGCGCAGAAGTGGTCCTGCAACTTTATCCGCCTC
CATCCAGTCTATTAATTGTTGCCGGGAAGCTAGAGTAAGTAGTTCGCCAGTTAATAGTTTGCGCAACGTT
GTTGCCATTGCTGCAGGCATCGTGGTGTCACGCTCGTCGTTTGGTATGGCTTCATTCAGCTCCGGTTCCC
AACGATCAAGGCGAGTTACATGATCCCCCATGTTGTGCAAAAAAGCGGTTAGCTCCTTCGGTCCTCCGAT
CGTTGTCAGAAGTAAGTTGGCCGCAGTGTTATCACTCATGGTTATGGCAGCACTGCATAATTCTCTTACT
GTCATGCCATCCGTAAGATGCTTTTCTGTGACTGGTGAGTACTCAACCAAGTCATTCTGAGAATAGTGTA
TGCGGCGACCGAGTTGCTCTTGCCCGGCGTCAACACGGGATAATACCGCGCCACATAGCAGAACTTTAAA
AGTGCTCATCATTGGAAAACGTTCTTCGGGGCGAAAACTCTCAAGGATCTTACCGCTGTTGAGATCCAGT
TCGATGTAACCCACTCGTGCACCCAACTGATCTTCAGCATCTTTTACTTTCACCAGCGTTTCTGGGTGAG
CAAAAACAGGAAGGCAAAATGCCGCAAAAAAGGGAATAAGGGCGACACGGAAATGTTGAATACTCATACT
CTTCCTTTTTCAATATTATTGAAGCATTTATCAGGGTTATTGTCTCATGAGCGGATACATATTTGAATGT
ATTTAGAAAAATAAACAAATAGGGGTTCCGCGCACATTTCCCCGAAAAGTGCCACCTGCTTCTGAGGCGG
AAAGAACCAGCTGTGGAATGTGTGTCAGTTAGGGTGTGGAAAGTCCCCAGGCTCCCCAGCAGGCAGAAGT
ATGCAAAGCATGCATCTCAATTAGTCAGCAACCAGGTGTGGAAAGTCCCCAGGCTCCCCAGCAGGCAGAA
GTATGCAAAGCATGCATCTCAATTAGTCAGCAACCATAGTCCCGCCCCTAACTCCGCCCATCCCGCCCCT
AACTCCGCCCAGTTCCGCCCATTCTCCGCCCCATGGCTGACTAATTTTTTTTATTTATGCAGAGGCCGAG
GCCGCCTCGGCCTCTGAGCTATTCCAGAAGTAGTGAAGAGGCTTTTTTGGAGGAGATCTAAGCTTGAAGC
AAGCCTCCTGAAAGATGAAGCTACTGTCTTCTATCGAACAAGCATGCGATATTTGCCGACTTAAAAAGCT
CAAGTGCTCCAAAGAAAAACCGAAGTGCGCCAAGTGTCTGAAGAACAACTGGGAGTGTCGCTACTCTCCC
AAAACCAAAAGGTCTCCGCTGACTAGGGCACATCTGACAGAAGTGGAATCAAGGCTAGAAAGACTGGAAC
AGCTATTTCTACTGATTTTTCCTCGAGAAGACCTTGACATGATTTTGAAAATGGATTCTTTACAGGATAT
AAAAGCATTGTTAACAGGATTATTTGTACAAGATAATGTGAATAAAGATGCCGTCACAGATAGATTGGCT
TCAGTGGAGACTGATATGCCTCTAACATTGAGACAGCATAGAATAAGTGCGACATCATCATCGGAAGAGA
GTAGTAACAAAGGTCAAAGACAGTTGACTGTATCGCCGGAATTCCATTCCATGCCCAAGTATAGCCGGCA
GTTCTCCCTGGAGCACGTCCACGGCTCGGGCCCCTACTCGGCCCCCTCCCCAGCCTACAGCAGCTCCAGC
CTCTACGCCCCTGATGCTGTGGCCAGCTCTGGACCCATCATCTCCGACATCACCGAGCTGGCTCCTGCCA
GCCCCATGGCCTCCCCCGGCGGGAGCATAGACGAGAGGCCCCTATCCAGCAGCCCCCTGGTGCGTGTCAA
GGAGGAGCCCCCCAGCCCGCCTCAGAGCCCCCGGGTAGAGGAGGCGAGTCCCGGGCGCCCATCTTCCGTG
GACACCCTCTTGTCCCCGACCGCCCTCATTGACTCCATCCTGCGGGAGAGTGAACCTGCCCCCGCCTCCG
TCACAGCCCTCACGGACGCCAGGGGCCACACGGACACCGAGGGCCGGCCTCCCTCCCCCCCGCCCACCTC
CACCCCTGAAAAGTGCCTCAGCGTAGCCTGCCTGGAATTCCCGGGGATCTGGGCCCCCCCGACCGATGTC
AGCCTGGGGGACGAGCTCCACTTAGACGGCGAGGACGTGGCGATGGCGCATGCCGACGCGCTAGACGATT
TCGATCTGGACATGTTGGGGGACGGGGATTCCCCGGGTCCGGGATTTACCCCCCACGACTCCGCCCCCTA
CGGCGCTCTGGATATGGCCGACTTCGAGTTTGAGCAGATGTTTACCGATGCCCTTGGAATTGACGAGTAC
GGTGGGTAGGGGGCGCGACCGGACCCGCATCCCCCGTCTGGGTTTTCCCCTCCCGTCCCCGGTTCGTATC
CACAATAAACACGAGCACATACATTACAAAAACCTGCGGTTGTCGTCTGATTATTTGGTGGATCCGGGGG
AGATGGGGGAGGCTAACTGAAACACGGAAGGAGACAATACCGGAAGGAACCCGCGCTATGACGGCAATAA
AAAGACAGAATAAAACGCACGGGTGTTGGGTCGTTTGTTCATAAACGCGGGGTTCGGTCCCAGGGCTGGC
ACTCTGTCGATACCCCACCGAGACCCCATTGGGGCCAATACGCCCGCGTTTCTTCCTTTTCCCCACCCCA
CCCCCCAAGTTCGGGTGAAGGCCCAGGGCTCGCAGCCAACGTCGGGGCGGCAGGCCCTGCCATAGCCACT
GGCCCCGTGGGTTAGGGACGGGGTCCCCCATGGGGAATGGTTTATGGTTCGTGGGGGTTATTATTTTGGG
CGTTGCGTGGGGTCAGGTCCACGACCCAAGCTTGTCGACGGTACCCCGGGGAATTCGAGCTCTAGA
