>Addgene plasmid #71726 | Gal4-VP16-HSF1 WT | addgene partial sequence | sequence record 141405 | SV40pro-F2 5'-CCCCATGGCTGACTAATTTTT-3'
GCCGAGGCCGCCTCGGCCTCTGAGCTATTCCAGAAGTAGTGAAGAGGCTTTTTTGGAGGAGATCTAAGCT
TGAAGCAAGCCTCCTGAAAGATGAAGCTACTGTCTTCTATCGAACAAGCATGCGATATTTGCCGACTTAA
AAAGCTCAAGTGCTCCAAAGAAAAACCGAAGTGCGCCAAGTGTCTGAAGAACAACTGGGAGTGTCGCTAC
TCTCCCAAAACCAAAAGGTCTCCGCTGACTAGGGCACATCTGACAGAAGTGGAATCAAGGCTAGAAAGAC
TGGAACAGCTATTTCTACTGATTTTTCCTCGAGAAGACCTTGACATGATTTTGAAAATGGATTCTTTACA
GGATATAAAAGCATTGTTAACAGGATTATTTGTACAAGATAATGTGAATAAAGATGCCGTCACAGATAGA
TTGGCTTCAGTGGAGACTGATATGCCTCTAACATTGAGACAGCATAGAATAAGTGCGACATCATCATCGG
AAGAGAGTAGTAACAAAGGTCAAAGACAGTTGACTGTATCGCCGGAATTCCATTCCATGCCCAAGTATAG
CCGGCAGTTCTCCCTGGAGCACGTCCACGGCTCGGGCCCCTACTCGGCCCCCTCCCCAGCCTACAGCAGC
TCCAGCCTCTACGCCCCTGATGCTGTGGCCAGCTCTGGACCCATCATCTCCGACATCACCGAGCTGGCTC
CTGCCAGCCCCATGGCCTCCCCCGGCGGGAGCATAGACGAGAGGCCCCTATCCAGCAGCCCCCTGGTGCG
TGTCAAGGAGGAGCCCCCCAGCCCGCCTCAGAGCCCCCGGGTAGAGGAGGCGAGTCCCGGGCGCCCATCT
TCCGTGGACACCCTCTTGTCCCCGACCGCCCTCATTGACTCCATCCTGCGGGA
