>Addgene plasmid #71726 | Gal4-VP16-HSF1 WT | addgene partial sequence | sequence record 141406 | TK-pA-R 5'-ttgtctccttccgtgtttca-3'
GGAATCCACCAAATAATCAGACGACAACCGCAGGTTTTTGTAATGTATGTGCTCGTGTTTATTGTGGATA
CGAACCGGGGACGGGAGGGGAAAACCCAGACGGGGGATGCGGGTCCGGTCGCGCCCCCTACCCACCGTAC
TCGTCAATTCCAAGGGCATCGGTAAACATCTGCTCAAACTCGAAGTCGGCCATATCCAGAGCGCCGTAGG
GGGCGGAGTCGTGGGGGGTAAATCCCGGACCCGGGGAATCCCCGTCCCCCAACATGTCCAGATCGAAATC
GTCTAGCGCGTCGGCATGCGCCATCGCCACGTCCTCGCCGTCTAAGTGGAGCTCGTCCCCCAGGCTGACA
TCGGTCGGGGGGGCCCAGATCCCCGGGAATTCCAGGCAGGCTACGCTGAGGCACTTTTCAGGGGTGGAGG
TGGGCGGGGGGGAGGGAGGCCGGCCCTCGGTGTCCGTGTGGCCCCTGGCGTCCGTGAGGGCTGTGACGGA
GGCGGGGGCAGGTTCACTCTCCCGCAGGATGGAGTCAATGAGGGCGGTCGGGGACAAGAGGGTGTCCACG
GAAGATGGGCGCCCGGGACTCGCCTCCTCTACCCGGGGGCTCTGAGGCGGGCTGGGGGGCTCCTCCTTGA
CACGCACCAGGGGGCTGCTGGATAGGGGCCTCTCGTCTATGCTCCCGCCGGGGGAGGCCATGGGGCTGGC
AGGAGCCAGCTCGGTGATGTCGGAGATGATGGGTCCAGAGCTGGCCACAGCATCAGGGGCGTAGAGGCTG
GAGCTGCTGTAGGCTGGGGAGGGGGCCGAGTAGGGGCCCGAGCCGTGGACGTGCTCCAGGGAGAACTGCC
GGCTATACTTGGGCATGGAATGGAATTCCGGCGATACAGTCAACTGTCTTTGACCTTTGTTACTACTCTC
TTCCGATGATGATGTCGC
