>Addgene plasmid #71726 | Gal4-VP16-HSF1 WT | addgene partial sequence | sequence record 141411 | Gal4-N-term 5'-GAGTAGTAACAAAGGTCAA-3'
CGGAATTCCATTCCATGCCCAAGTATAGCCGGCAGTTCTCCCTGGAGCACGTCCACGGCTCGGGCCCCTA
CTCGGCCCCCTCCCCAGCCTACAGCAGCTCCAGCCTCTACGCCCCTGATGCTGTGGCCAGCTCTGGACCC
ATCATCTCCGACATCACCGAGCTGGCTCCTGCCAGCCCCATGGCCTCCCCCGGCGGGAGCATAGACGAGA
GGCCCCTATCCAGCAGCCCCCTGGTGCGTGTCAAGGAGGAGCCCCCCAGCCCGCCTCAGAGCCCCCGGGT
AGAGGAGGCGAGTCCCGGGCGCCCATCTTCCGTGGACACCCTCTTGTCCCCGACCGCCCTCATTGACTCC
ATCCTGCGGGAGAGTGAACCTGCCCCCGCCTCCGTCACAGCCCTCACGGACGCCAGGGGCCACACGGACA
CCGAGGGCCGGCCTCCCTCCCCCCCGCCCACCTCCACCCCTGAAAAGTGCCTCAGCGTAGCCTGCCTGGA
ATTCCCGGGGATCTGGGCCCCCCCGACCGATGTCAGCCTGGGGGACGAGCTCCACTTAGACGGCGAGGAC
GTGGCGATGGCGCATGCCGACGCGCTAGACGATTTCGATCTGGACATGTTGGGGGACGGGGATTCCCCGG
GTCCGGGATTTACCCCCCACGACTCCGCCCCCTACGGCGCTCTGGATATGGCCGACTTCGAGTTTGAGCA
GATGTTTACCGATGCCCTTGGAATTGACGAGTACGGTGGGTAGGGGGCGCGACCGGACCCGCATCCCCCG
TCTGGGTTTTCCCCTCCCGTCCCCGGTTCGTATCCACAATAAACACGAGCACATACATTACAAAAACCTG
CGGTTGTCGTCTGATTATTTGGTGGATCCGGGGGAGATGGGGGAGGCTAACTGAAACACGGAAGGAGACA
ATACCGGAAGGAACCCGCGCTATGACGGCAATAAAAAGACAGAATAAAACGCACGGGTGTTGGGTCGTTT
GTTCATAAACGCGGGGTTCGGTCCCAGGGCTGGCACTCTGTCGATACCCCACCGAGACCCCATTGGGGCC
AATACGCCCGCG
